Addgene plasmid #119242: pJMP1055
Purpose: construction intermediate
Depositing lab: Carol Gross & Jason Peters & Oren Rosenberg. Depositing organization: University of California, San Francisco (UCSF). Publication: Enabling genetic analysis of diverse bacteria with Mobile-CRISPRi. Peters JM, Koo BM, Patino R, Heussler GE, Hearne CC, Qu J, Inclan YF, Hawkins JS, Lu CHS, Silvis MR, Harden MM, Osadnik H, Peters JE, Engel JN, Dutton RJ, Grossman AD, Gross CA, Rosenberg OS. Nat Microbiol. 2019 Jan 7. pii: 10.1038/s41564-018-0327-z. doi: 10.1038/s41564-018-0327-z. PubMed 30617347.
Backbone
  Vector backbone: R6Kgamma
  Vector type: Bacterial Expression
  Selectable markers: Trimethoprim
Growth in bacteria
  Bacterial resistance: Ampicillin, 100 μg/mL
  Growth temperature: 37°C
  Growth strain: BW25141
  Copy number: High Copy
Gene/Insert
  Gene/Insert name: sgRNA NT1/RR1 (rfp)
  gRNA/shRNA sequence: AACTTTCAGTTTAGCGGTCT
  Cloning method: Gibson Cloning
Terms and licenses: Academic/Nonprofit Terms; Industry Terms: Not Available to Industry
How to cite: pJMP1055 was a gift from Carol Gross & Jason Peters & Oren Rosenberg (Addgene plasmid # 119242 ; http://n2t.net/addgene:119242 ; RRID:Addgene_119242)
