[The description below was written by a language model from this plasmid's Addgene catalogue record and pLannotate feature annotations shown in this document.]
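Description:
pJMP1055 is a 5.1 kb bacterial plasmid from the Mobile-CRISPRi system, catalogued simply as a construction intermediate. It is built on an R6K γ origin, which replicates only in hosts that supply the R6K initiator protein pi, so the plasmid behaves as a conditional (suicide) replicon in other bacteria. The backbone also carries an incP origin of transfer, allowing conjugative mobilisation from a suitable donor, and an ampicillin resistance gene (bla) with its own promoter for selection during propagation in E. coli.

The payload sits between the Tn7R and Tn7L ends of a mini-Tn7 element, the arrangement used for transposase-mediated insertion of the intervening DNA into a recipient chromosome. Within these ends are two functional modules. The first is a trimethoprim resistance gene (a plasmid R388-type dihydrofolate reductase) driven by the class 1 integron Pc promoter and flanked by FRT sites, so the marker could be removed by FLP recombinase after integration. The second is an sgRNA cassette: a trc promoter sits next to a short match to mRFP1, which corresponds to the rfp-targeting spacer (sgRNA NT1/RR1), followed by the Streptococcus pyogenes tracrRNA-derived scaffold. Lambda t0 and rrnB T1 terminators lie near the Tn7R end and would insulate the transposon contents from surrounding transcription.

No dCas9 or other Cas9 coding sequence is annotated, which fits its status as an intermediate rather than a complete CRISPRi vector. The other small annotated fragments (λ integrase, rop, bom, lacZα, CmR, lacI) are probably cloning remnants or chance matches rather than functional parts. The record gives no use beyond assembly of later constructs.
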