Features (pLannotate 1.2.2; 25 found; start..end, strand, type, name):
      8..116     -  oriT           oriT: incP origin of transfer
    335..374     -  CDS            λ integrase (fragment): integrase from phage λ; int
    385..773     -  rep_origin     R6K γ ori: γ replication origin from E. coli plasmid R6K; requires the R6K initiator protein pi for replication
    876..901     -  CDS            bla(M) (fragment): β-lactamase lacking the signal sequence; bla(M); allows cytosolic expression of β-lactamase
   1074..1934    -  CDS            AmpR: β-lactamase; bla; confers resistance to ampicillin, carbenicillin, and related antibiotics
   1935..2039    -  promoter       AmpR promoter: bla
   2134..2169    +  CDS            rop (fragment): Rop protein, which maintains plasmids at low copy number; rop
   2271..2370    +  misc_feature   bom (fragment): basis of mobility region from pBR322
   2376..2444    -  CDS            lacZα (fragment): LacZα fragment of β-galactosidase; lacZ fragment
   2516..2714    -  mobile_element Tn7R (fragment): mini-Tn7 element (right end of the Tn7 transposon) Tn7
   2718..2742    -  misc_feature   MCS (fragment): pBluescript multiple cloning site
   2763..2857    +  terminator     lambda t0 terminator: transcription terminator from phage lambda
   2867..2896    +  CDS            CmR (fragment): chloramphenicol acetyltransferase confers resistance to chloramphenicol
   2960..3046    +  terminator     rrnB T1 terminator: Escherichia coli rrnB; transcription terminator T1 from the E. coli rrnB gene
   3111..3144    +  protein_bind   FRT (minimal): supports FLP-mediated excision but not integration (Turan and Bode, 2011) FLP recombinase from the Saccharomyces cerevisiae 2μ plasmid
   3212..3448    -  CDS            TpR: E. coli plasmid-associated dihydrofolate reductase; dhfrIIb from plasmid R388; confers resistance to trimethoprim
   3530..3596    -  ncRNA          AAC AAD leader (fragment): Accession: RF02912 - putative aminoglycoside riboswitch / attI site
   3774..3802    -  promoter       Pc promoter: intI1 (promoter lies within the coding sequence); class 1 integron promoter
   3893..3940    +  protein_bind   FRT: FLP-mediated recombination occurs in the 8-bp core sequence TCTAGAAA (Turan and Bode, 2011). FLP recombinase from the Saccharomyces cerevisiae 2μ plasmid
   4225..4292    -  misc_RNA       tracrRNA (fragment): trans-activating CRISPR RNA for the Streptococcus pyogenes CRISPR/Cas9 system
   4310..4330    +  CDS            mRFP1 (fragment): monomeric derivative of DsRed (Campbell et al., 2002)
   4336..4365    -  promoter       trc promoter: strong E. coli promoter; hybrid between the trp and lac UV5 promoters
   4451..4537    -  ncRNA          Thr leader (fragment): Accession: RF00506 - Threonine operon leader
   4827..4992    -  mobile_element Tn7L: mini-Tn7 element (left end of the Tn7 transposon) Tn7
   5025..5079    -  CDS            lacI (fragment): lac repressor; lacI; The lac repressor binds to the lac operator to inhibit transcription in E. coli. This inhibition can be relieved by adding lactose or isopropyl-β-D-thiogalactopyranoside (IPTG).
>Addgene plasmid #119242 | pJMP1055 | addgene full sequence | sequence record 232155 | Addgene NGS Result
AGCTTATCGGCCAGCCTCGCAGAGCAGGATTCCCGTTGAGCACCGCCAGGTGCGAATAAGGGACAGTGAA
GAAGGAACACCCGCTCGCGGGTGGGCCTACTTCACCTATCCTGCCCGGCTGACGCCGTTGGATACACCAA
GGAAAGTCTACACGAACCCTTTGGCAAAATCCTGTATATCGTGCGAAAAAGGATGGATATACCGAAAAAA
TCGCTATAATGACCCCGAAGCAGGGTTATGCAGCGGAAAGTATACCTTAAGGAATCCCCTGATAACGCAG
GAAAGAACATGTGAGCAAAAGGCCAGCAAAAGGCCAGGAACCGTAAAAAGGCCGCACTCCCTGCCTCTGT
CATCACGATACTGTGATGCCATGGCTAATTCCCATGTCAGCCGTTAAGTGTTCCTGTGTCACTCAAAATT
GCTTTGAGAGGCTCTAAGGGCTTCTCAGTGCGTTACATCCCTGGCTTGTTGTCCACAACCGTTAAACCTT
AAAAGCTTTAAAAGCCTTATATATTCTTTTTTTTCTTATAAAACTTAAAACCTTAGAGGCTATTTAAGTT
GCTGATTTATATTAATTTTATTGTTCAAACATGAGAGCTTAGTACGTGAAACATGAGAGCTTAGTACGTT
AGCCATGAGAGCTTAGTACGTTAGCCATGAGGGTTTAGTTCGTTAAACATGAGAGCTTAGTACGTTAAAC
ATGAGAGCTTAGTACGTGAAACATGAGAGCTTAGTACGTACTATCAACAGGTTGAACTGCTGATCTTCAG
ATCCTCTACGCCGGACGCATCGTGGCCGGATCTTGCGGCCGCAAAAATTAAAAATGAAGTTTTAAATCAA
TCTAAAGTATATATGAGTAAACTTGGTCTGACAGTTACCAATGCTTAATCAGTGAGGCACCAATAACTGC
CTTTGATCTTTTCTACGGGGTCTGACGCTCAGTGGAACGAAAACTCACGTTAAGGGATTTTGGTCATGAG
ATTATCAAAAAGGATCTTCACCTAGATCCTTTTAAATTAAAAATGAAGTTTTAAATCAATCTAAAGTATA
TATGAGTAAACTTGGTCTGACAGTTACCAATGCTTAATCAGTGAGGCACCTATCTCAGCGATCTGTCTAT
TTCGTTCATCCATAGTTGCCTGACTCCCCGTCGTGTAGATAACTACGATACGGGAGGGCTTACCATCTGG
CCCCAGTGCTGCAATGATACCGCGGGACCCACGCTCACCGGCTCCAGATTTATCAGCAATAAACCAGCCA
GCCGGAAGGGCCGAGCGCAGAAGTGGTCCTGCAACTTTATCCGCCTCCATCCAGTCTATTAATTGTTGCC
GGGAAGCTAGAGTAAGTAGTTCGCCAGTTAATAGTTTGCGCAACGTTGTTGCCATTGCTACAGGCATCGT
GGTGTCACGCTCGTCGTTTGGTATGGCTTCATTCAGCTCCGGTTCCCAACGATCAAGGCGAGTTACATGA
TCCCCCATGTTGTGCAAAAAAGCGGTTAGCTCCTTCGGTCCTCCGATCGTTGTCAGAAGTAAGTTGGCCG
CAGTGTTATCACTCATGGTTATGGCAGCACTGCATAATTCTCTTACTGTCATGCCATCCGTAAGATGCTT
TTCTGTGACTGGTGAGTACTCAACCAAGTCATTCTGAGAATAGTGTATGCGGCGACCGAGTTGCTCTTGC
CCGGCGTCAATACGGGATAATACCGCGCCACATAGCAGAACTTTAAAAGTGCTCATCATTGGAAAACGTT
CTTCGGGGCGAAAACTCTCAAGGATCTTACCGCTGTTGAGATCCAGTTCGATGTAACCCACTCGTGCACC
CAACTGATCTTCAGCATCTTTTACTTTCACCAGCGTTTCTGGGTGAGCAAAAACAGGAAGGCAAAATGCC
GCAAAAAAGGGAATAAGGGCGACACGGAAATGTTGAATACTCATACTCTTCCTTTTTCAATATTATTGAA
GCATTTATCAGGGTTATTGTCTCATGAGCGGATACATATTTGAATGTATTTAGAAAAATAAACAAATAGG
GGTTCCGCGCACATTTCCCCGAAAAGTGCCACCTGACGTCTAAGAAACCATTATTATCATGACATTAACC
TATAAAAATAGGCGTATCACGAGGCCCTTTCGTCTCGCGCGTTTCGGTGACGACGGTGAAAACCTCTGAC
ACATGCAGCTCCCGGAGACGGTCACAGCTTGTCTGTAAGCGGATGCCGGGAGCAGACAAGCCCGTCAGGG
CGCGTCAGCGGGTGTTGGCGGGTGTCGGGGCTGGCTTAACTATGCGGCATCAGAGCAGATTGTACTGAGA
GTGCACCATATGCGGTGTGAAATACCGCACAGATGCGTAAGGAGAAAATACCGCATCAGGCGCCATTCGC
CATTCAGGCTGCGCAACTGTTGGGAAGGGCGATCGGTGCGGGCCTCTTCGCTATTACGCCAGCTAGAGGA
CCAGCCGCGTAACCTGGCAAAATCGGTTACGGTTGAGTAATAAATGGATGCCCTGCGTAAGCAGGTGTGG
GCGGACAATAAAGTCTTAAACTGAACAAAATAGATCTAAACTATGACAATAAAGTCTTAAACTAGACAGA
ATAGTTGTAAACTGAAATCAGTCCAGTTATGCTGTGAAAAAGCATACTGGACTTTTGTTATGGCTAAAGC
AAACTCTTCATTTTCTGAAGTGCAAATTGCCCGTCGTATTAAAGAGGGGCGTGGGGTTCGAGGTCGACGG
TATCGATAAGCTAGCTTAATTAGCTGAGCTTGGACTCCTGTTGATAGATCCAGTAATGACCTCAGAACTC
CATCTGGATTTGTTCAGAACGCTCGGTTGCCGCCGGGCGTTTTTTATTGGTGAGAATCCAAGCTAGACTG
CGATGAGTGGCAGGGCGGGGCGTAATTTTTTTAAGGCAGTTATTGGTGCCCTTAAACGCCTGGGGTAATG
ACTCTCTAGCTTGAGGCATCAAATAAAACGAAAGGCTCAGTCGAAAGACTGGGCCTTTCGTTTTATCTGT
TGTTTGTCGGTGAACGCTCTCCTGAGTAGGACAAATCCGCCGCTAGGAGCTTGCGGCCCGGACGATGAGC
TCGAATTGGGGATCTTGAAGTACCTATTCCGAAGTTCCTATTCTCTAGAAAGTATAGGAACTTCAGAGCG
CTTTTGAAGCTGATGCTCGAGTGCTTAAAAACTTACTCAATGGAATAATTCTAGATAATTCTTAGGCCAC
ACGTTCAAGTGCAGCCACAGGATAAATTTGCACTGAGCCTGGGTGGGATTCGGACTCGACCGCATAGCCT
TCAGGAGTGAGTTTTGTGCAATACCAACCGACGACTTGACCCTGCCAAGCGGCACCAGATTTCTTGCGTA
CGCGATCCCCTAAGCCAAAGGTGGCACTCAGGGGAAGCGCAAACTGCCCTGCAACGGGAGCGTTGGCTTC
ATCGCTACTTTGACCCATGTCGAATCCTTCTTGTGAATCTATTATGGCGACAAGCAAATCGAGCTCTGAC
TGCCTACCCCACAACAACTATCAGAAAGCACCAGCACAACGGCTGCCTAACTTTGTTTTAGGGCGACTGC
CCTGCTGCGTAACATCGTTGCTGCTCCATAACATCAAACATCGACCCACGGCGTAACGCGCTTGCTGCTT
GGATGCCCGAGGCATAGACTGTACAAAAAAACAGTCATAACAAGCCATGAAAACCGCCACTGCGCCGTTA
CCACCGCTGCGTTCGGTCAAGGTTCTGGACCAGTTGCGTGAGCGCATACGCTACTTGCATTACAGTTTAC
GAACCGAACAGGCTTATGTCAACTGGGTTCGTGAATTATCCATTGCTGTTGACAAAGGGAATCAGGCTCG
AGAGTTCAACAGACAGCCTTCGTTCTTATGGCCGTTCAGGAGGAAGTTCCTATTCCGAAGTTCCTATTCT
CTAGAAAGTATAGGAACTTCTTGAGAAGAGAAAAGAAAACCGCCGATCCTGTCCACCGCATTACTGCAAG
GTAGTGGACAAGACCGGCGGTCTTAAGTTTTTTGGCTGAAACGAATGACGAAAAGGCTGTCTGAGCAAAT
CCAGGAGGTCGTTTAAACCGTATTAGCCCGGTATTTTGGAAATAGCGGAAGCACTGACTTTTGTTATCAA
TAAAAAAGGCCCCCCGTTAGGGAGGCCTTATTGTTCGTCTACTCGGAAGAGCGAGAGACAACAGAACGGT
CAGCCACATGAATTCAAAAAAAAAGCACCGACTCGGTGCCACTTTTTCAAGTTGATAACGGACTAGCCTT
ATTTAAACTTGCTATGCTGTTTCCAGCATAGCTCTTAAACAGACCGCTAAACTGAAAGTTCCACACATTA
TACGAGCCGGATGATTAATTGTCAACAGCTCATTTCAGAATATTTGCCAGAACCGGAATTCTTTCAGCTC
AGTCGATAGGTAGTAGGCAAGAGTAGTCGCACCTTTGGTCGAAAAAAAAAGCCCGCACTGTCAGGTGCGG
GCTTTTTTCTGTGTTTCCCCAAAAGTAAAAACCCGCCGAAGCGGGTTTTTACGTAAAACAGGTGAAACTG
ACCAGACGAGAAGGCTTTGGAGGTGATAATGGGGCTCAAGGACCCGGGAGGCAGATAGGTAGGCATGGCC
CCCATTTTCAATACAAGCAACGCATGAGAAAGCCCCCGGAAGATCACCTTCCGGGGGCTTTTTTATTGCG
CTCCGGCAATTAAAAAAGCGGCTAACCACGCCGCTTTTTTTACGTCTGCAGAGCTCATAGGCAAGCGAAT
CGTGATGCCTCTTAGCCAGTACTAGTCGACATCGGAGAAGAGTACGGCTCTTTTAACCGCCTCAAGAACC
AGATAAGTGAAATCTAGTTCCAAACTATTTTGTCATTTTTAATTTTCGTATTAGCTTACGACGCTACACC
CAGTTCCCATCTATTTTGTCACTCTTCCCTAAATAATCCTTAAAAACTCCATTTCCACCCCTCCCAGTTC
CCAACTATTTTGTCCGCCCACAGCGGGGCATTTTTCTTCCTGTTATGTTTGGGCGCTGCATTAATGAATC
GGCCAACGCGCGGGGAGAGGCGGTTTGCGTATTGGGCGCTCTTCCGCTTCCTCGCTCACTGACCCGCTGC
GCTCGGTCGTTCGGCTGCGGCGAGCGGTATCAG
